>Addgene plasmid #57751 | Phamret-Actin-7 | addgene full sequence | sequence record 259367 | Addgene NGS Result
TTTGCTCACATGTTCTTTCCTGCGTTATCCCCTGATTCTGTGGATAACCGTATTACCGCCATGCATTAGT
TATTAATAGTAATCAATTACGGGGTCATTAGTTCATAGCCCATATATGGAGTTCCGCGTTACATAACTTA
CGGTAAATGGCCCGCCTGGCTGACCGCCCAACGACCCCCGCCCATTGACGTCAATAATGACGTATGTTCC
CATAGTAACGCCAATAGGGACTTTCCATTGACGTCAATGGGTGGAGTATTTACGGTAAACTGCCCACTTG
GCAGTACATCAAGTGTATCATATGCCAAGTACGCCCCCTATTGACGTCAATGACGGTAAATGGCCCGCCT
GGCATTATGCCCAGTACATGACCTTATGGGACTTTCCTACTTGGCAGTACATCTACGTATTAGTCATCGC
TATTACCATGGTGATGCGGTTTTGGCAGTACATCAATGGGCGTGGATAGCGGTTTGACTCACGGGGATTT
CCAAGTCTCCACCCCATTGACGTCAATGGGAGTTTGTTTTGGCACCAAAATCAACGGGACTTTCCAAAAT
GTCGTAACAACTCCGCCCCATTGACGCAAATGGGCGGTAGGCGTGTACGGTGGGAGGTCTATATAAGCAG
AGCTGGTTTAGTGAACCGTCAGATCCGCTAGCGCTACCGGTCGCCACCATGGTGAGCAAGGGCGAGGAGC
TGTTCACCGGGGTGGTGCCCATCCTGGTCGAGCTGGACGGCGACGTAAACGGCCACAGGTTCAGCGTGTC
CGGCGAGGGCGAGGGCGATGCCACCTACGGCAAGCTGACCCTGAAGTTCATCTGCACCACCGGCAAGCTG
CCCGTGCCCTGGCCCACCCTCGTGACCACCCTGACCTGGGGCGTGCAGTGCTTCGCCCGCTACCCCGACC
ACATGAAGCAGCACGACTTCTTCAAGTCCGCCATGCCCGAAGGCTACGTCCAGGAGCGTACCATCTTCTT
CAAGGACGACGGCAACTACAAGACCCGCGCCGAGGTGAAGTTCGAGGGCGACACCCTGGTGAACCGCATC
GAGCTGAAGGGCATCGACTTCAAGGAGGACGGCAACATCCTGGGGCACAAGCTGGAGTACAACTACATCA
GCCACAACGTCTATATCACCGCCGACAAGCAGAAGAACGGCATCAAGGCCCACTTCAAGATCCGCCACAA
CATCGAGGACGGCGGCGTGCAGCTCGCCGACCACTACCAGCAGAACACCCCCATCGGCGACGGCCCCGTG
CTGCTGCCCGACAACCACTACCTGAGCACCCAGTCCAAGCTGAGCAAAGACCCCAACGAGAAGCGCGATC
ACATGGTCCTGCTGGAGTTCGTGACCGCCGCCGGTACCAAGGGCGAGGAGCTGTTCACCGGGGTGGTGCC
CATCCTGGTCGAGCTGGACGGCGACGTAAACGGCCACAAGTTCAGCGTGTCCGGCGAGGGCGAGGGCGAT
GCCACCTACGGCAAGCTGACCCTGAAGTTCATCTGCACCACCGGCAAGCTGCCCGTGCCCTGGCCCACCC
TCGTGACCACCTTCAGCTACGGCGTGCAGTGCTTCAGCCGCTACCCCGACCACATGAAGCAGCACGACTT
CTTCAAGTCCGCCATGCCCGAAGGCTACGTCCAGGAGCGCACCATCTTCTTCAAGGACGACGGCAACTAC
AAGACCCGCGCCGAGGTGAAGTTCGAGGGCGACACCCTGGTGAACCGCATCGAGCTGAAGGGCATCGACT
TCAAGGAGGACGGCAACATCCTGGGGCACAAGCTGGAGTACAACTACAACAGCCACAACGTCTATATCAT
GGCCGACAAGCAGAAGAACGGCATCAAGGCCAACTTCAAGATCCGCCACAACATCGAGGACGGCAGCGTG
CAGCTCGCCGACCACTACCAGCAGAACACCCCCATCGGCGACGGCCCCGTGCTGCTGCCCGACAACCACT
ACCTGAGCCACCAGTCCGCCCTGAGCAAAGACCCCAACGAGAAGCGCGATCACATGGTCCTGCTGGAGTT
CGTGACCGCCGCCGGGATCACTCTCGGCATGGACGAGCTGTACAAGTCCGGACTCAGATCTCGAGCTATG
GATGATGATATCGCCGCGCTCGTCGTCGACAACGGCTCCGGCATGTGCAAGGCCGGCTTCGCGGGCGACG
ATGCCCCCCGGGCCGTCTTCCCCTCCATCGTGGGGCGCCCCAGGCACCAGGGCGTGATGGTGGGCATGGG
TCAGAAGGATTCCTATGTGGGCGACGAGGCCCAGAGCAAGAGAGGCATCCTCACCCTGAAGTACCCCATC
GAGCACGGCATCGTCACCAACTGGGACGACATGGAGAAAATCTGGCACCACACCTTCTACAATGAGCTGC
GTGTGGCTCCCGAGGAGCACCCCGTGCTGCTGACCGAGGCCCCCCTGAACCCCAAGGCCAACCGCGAGAA
GATGACCCAGATCATGTTTGAGACCTTCAACACCCCAGCCATGTACGTTGCTATCCAGGCTGTGCTATCC
CTGTACGCCTCTGGCCGTACCACTGGCATCGTGATGGACTCCGGTGACGGGGTCACCCACACTGTGCCCA
TCTACGAGGGGTATGCCCTCCCCCATGCCATCCTGCGTCTGGACCTGGCTGGCCGGGACCTGACTGACTA
CCTCATGAAGATCCTCACCGAGCGCGGCTACAGCTTCACCACCACGGCCGAGCGGGAAATCGTGCGTGAC
ATTAAGGAGAAGCTGTGCTACGTCGCCCTGGACTTCGAGCAAGAGATGGCCACGGCTGCTTCCAGCTCCT
CCCTGGAGAAGAGCTACGAGCTGCCTGACGGCCAGGTCATCACCATTGGCAATGAGCGGTTCCGCTGCCC
TGAGGCACTCTTCCAGCCTTCCTTCCTGGGCATGGAGTCCTGTGGCATCCACGAAACTACCTTCAACTCC
ATCATGAAGTGTGACGTGGACATCCGCAAAGACCTGTACGCCAACACAGTGCTGTCTGGCGGCACCACCA
TGTACCCTGGCATTGCCGACAGGATGCAGAAGGAGATCACTGCCCTGGCACCCAGCACAATGAAGATCAA
GATCATTGCTCCTCCTGAGCGCAAGTACTCCGTGTGGATCGGCGGCTCCATCCTGGCCTCGCTGTCCACC
TTCCAGCAGATGTGGATCAGCAAGCAGGAGTATGACGAGTCCGGCCCCTCCATCGTCCACCGCAAATGCT
TCTAGGGATCCACCGGATCTAGATAACTGATCATAATCAGCCATACCACATTTGTAGAGGTTTTACTTGC
TTTAAAAAACCTCCCACACCTCCCCCTGAACCTGAAACATAAAATGAATGCAATTGTTGTTGTTAACTTG
TTTATTGCAGCTTATAATGGTTACAAATAAAGCAATAGCATCACAAATTTCACAAATAAAGCATTTTTTT
CACTGCATTCTAGTTGTGGTTTGTCCAAACTCATCAATGTATCTTAACGCGTAAATTGTAAGCGTTAATA
TTTTGTTAAAATTCGCGTTAAATTTTTGTTAAATCAGCTCATTTTTTAACCAATAGGCCGAAATCGGCAA
AATCCCTTATAAATCAAAAGAATAGACCGAGATAGGGT
[37 nt withheld, positions 3609-3645]
AAAGAACGTGGACTCCAACGTCAAAGG
[49 nt withheld, positions 3673-3721]
T
[91 nt withheld, positions 3723-3813]
G
[124 nt withheld, positions 3815-3938]
CAGGTGGCACTTTTCGGGGAAATGTGCGCGGAACCCCTATTTGTTTATTTTTCTAAATACATTCAAATAT
GTATCCGCTCATGAGACAATAACCCTGATAAATGCTTCAATAATATTGAAAAAGGAAGAGTCCTGAGGCG
GAAAGAACCAGCTGTGGAATGTGTGTCAGTTAGGGTGTGGAAAGTCCCCAGGCTCCCCAGCAGGCAGAAG
TATGCAAAGCATGCATCTCAATTAGTCAGCAACCAGGTGTGGAAAGTCCCCAGGCTCCCCAGCAGGCAGA
AGTATGCAAAGCATGCATCTCAATTAGTCAGCAACCATAGTCCCGCCCCTAACTCCGCCCATCCCGCCCC
TAACTCCGCCCAGTTCCGCCCATTCTCCGCCCCATGGCTGACTAATTTTTTTTATTTATGCAGAGGCCGA
GGCCGCCTCGGCCTCTGAGCTATTCCAGAAGTAGTGAGGAGGCTTTTTTGGAGGCCTAGGCTTTTGCAAA
GATCGATCAAGAGACAGGATGAGGATCGTTTCGCATGATTGAACAAGATGGATTGCACGCAGGTTCTCCG
GCCGCTTGGGTGGAGAGGCTATTCGGCTATGACTGGGCACAACAGACAATCGGCTGCTCTGATGCCGCCG
TGTTCCGGCTGTCAGCGCAGGGGCGCCCGGTTCTTTTTGTCAAGACCGACCTGTCCGGTGCCCTGAATGA
ACTGCAAGACGAGGCAGCGCGGCTATCGTGGCTGGCCACGACGGGCGTTCCTTGCGCAGCTGTGCTCGAC
GTTGTCACTGAAGCGGGAAGGGACTGGCTGCTATTGGGCGAAGTGCCGGGGCAGGATCTCCTGTCATCTC
ACCTTGCTCCTGCCGAGAAAGTATCCATCATGGCTGATGCAATGCGGCGGCTGCATACGCTTGATCCGGC
TACCTGCCCATTCGACCACCAAGCGAAACATCGCATCGAGCGAGCACGTACTCGGATGGAAGCCGGTCTT
GTCGATCAGGATGATCTGGACGAAGAGCATCAGGGGCTCGCGCCAGCCGAACTGTTCGCCAGGCTCAAGG
CGAGCATGCCCGACGGCGAGGATCTCGTCGTGACCCATGGCGATGCCTGCTTGCCGAATATCATGGTGGA
AAATGGCCGCTTTTCTGGATTCATCGACTGTGGCCGGCTGGGTGTGGCGGACCGCTATCAGGACATAGCG
TTGGCTACCCGTGATATTGCTGAAGAGCTTGGCGGCGAATGGGCTGACCGCTTCCTCGTGCTTTACGGTA
TCGCCGCTCCCGATTCGCAGCGCATCGCCTTCTATCGCCTTCTTGACGAGTTCTTCTGAGCGGGACTCTG
GGGTTCGAAATGACCGACCAAGCGACGCCCAACCTGCCATCACGAGATTTCGATTCCACCGCCGCCTTCT
ATGAAAGGTTGGGCTTCGGAATCGTTTTCCGGGACGCCGGCTGGATGATCCTCCAGCGCGGGGATCTCAT
GCTGGAGTTCTTCGCCCACCCTAGGGGGAGGCTAACTGAAACACGGAAGGAGACAATACCGGAAGGAACC
CGCGCTATGACGGCAATAAAAAGACAGAATAAAACGCACGGTGTTGGGTCGTTTGTTCATAAACGCGGGG
TTCGGTCCCAGGGCTGGCACTCTGTCGATACCCCACCGAGACCCCATTGGGGCCAATACGCCCGCGTTTC
TTCCTTTTCCCCACCCCACCCCCCAAGTTCGGGTGAAGGCCCAGGGCTCGCAGCCAACGTCGGGGCGGCA
GGCCCTGCCATAGCCTCAGGTTACTCATATATACTTTAGATTGATTTAAAACTTCATTTTTAATTTAAAA
GGATCTAGGTGAAGATCCTTTTTGATAATCTCATGACCAAAATCCCTTAACGTGAGTTTTCGTTCCACTG
AGCGTCAGACCCCGTAGAAAAGATCAAAGGATCTTCTTGAGATCCTTTTTTTCTGCGCGTAATCTGCTGC
TTGCAAACAAAAAAACCACCGCTACCAGCGGTGGTTTGTTTGCCGGATCAAGAGCTACCAACTCTTTTTC
CGAAGGTAACTGGCTTCAGCAGAGCGCAGATACCAAATACTGTTCTTCTAGTGTAGCCGTAGTTAGGCCA
CCACTTCAAGAACTCTGTAGCACCGCCTACATACCTCGCTCTGCTAATCCTGTTACCAGTGGCTGCTGCC
AGTGGCGATAAGTCGTGTCTTACCGGGTTGGACTCAAGACGATAGTTACCGGATAAGGCGCAGCGGTCGG
GCTGAACGGGGGGTTCGTGCACACAGCCCAGCTTGGAGCGAACGACCTACACCGAACTGAGATACCTACA
GCGTGAGCTATGAGAAAGCGCCACGCTTCCCGAAGGGAGAAAGGCGGACAGGTATCCGGTAAGCGGCAGG
GTCGGAACAGGAGAGCGCACGAGGGAGCTTCCAGGGGGAAACGCCTGGTATCTTTATAGTCCTGTCGGGT
TTCGCCACCTCTGACTTGAGCGTCGATTTTTGTGATGCTCGTCAGGGGGGCGGAGCCTATGGAAAAACGC
CAGCAACGCGGCCTTTTTACGGTTCCTGGCCTTTTGCTGGCCT
Features (pLannotate 1.2.2; 17 found; start..end, strand, type, name):
      1..59      +  rep_origin     RSF ori (fragment): Plasmids containing the RSF 1030 origin of replication can be propagated in E. coli cells that contain additional plasmids with compatible origins.
    127..430     +  enhancer       CMV enhancer: human cytomegalovirus immediate early enhancer
    431..634     +  promoter       CMV promoter: human cytomegalovirus (CMV) immediate early promoter
    679..1386    +  CDS            SCFP2: SCFP2 is a basic (constitutively fluorescent) cyan fluorescent protein published in 2006, derived from Aequorea victoria. It has very low acid sensitivity.
   1366..2076    +  CDS            PA-GFP: PA-GFP is a photoactivatable green fluorescent protein published in 2002, derived from Aequorea victoria.
   2077..2097    +  misc_feature   MCS (fragment): multiple cloning site
   2098..3222    +  CDS            ACTB: ACTB_BOVIN - Experimental evidence at protein level: Swiss-Prot protein existence level 1. Actin is a highly conserved protein that polymerizes to produce filaments that form cross-linked networks in the cytoplasm of cells. Actin exists in both monomeric (G-actin) and polymeric (F-actin) forms, both forms playing key functions, such as cell motility and contraction. In addition to their role in the cytoplasmic cytoskeleton, G- and F-actin also localize in the nucleus, and regulate gene transcription and motility and repair of damaged DNA. From Bos taurus (Bovine).
   3248..3332    +  CDS            large T antigen (fragment): large T antigen from SV40 (simian virus 40)
   3355..3476    +  polyA_signal   SV40 poly(A) signal: SV40 polyadenylation signal
   3510..3938    -  rep_origin     f1 ori (sequence partly withheld): f1 bacteriophage origin of replication; arrow indicates direction of (+) strand synthesis
   3965..4069    +  promoter       AmpR promoter: bla
   4071..4428    +  promoter       SV40 promoter: SV40 enhancer and early promoter
   4463..5257    +  CDS            NeoR/KanR: aminoglycoside phosphotransferase from Tn5; aph(3')-II (or nptII); confers resistance to neomycin, kanamycin, and G418 (Geneticin®)
   5278..5430    +  CDS            ble (fragment): BLE_KLEPN - Experimental evidence at protein level: Swiss-Prot protein existence level 1. Binding protein with a strong affinity to the bleomycin family of antibiotics. Binds to CL990; an antimitotic-antibiotic compound. From Klebsiella pneumoniae.
   5489..5536    +  polyA_signal   HSV TK poly(A) signal: herpes simplex virus thymidine kinase polyadenylation signal (Cole and Stacy, 1985)
   5627..5643    -  polyA_signal   bGH poly(A) signal (fragment): bovine growth hormone polyadenylation signal
   5865..6453    +  rep_origin     ori: high-copy-number ColE1/pMB1/pBR322/pUC origin of replication
