[The description below was written by a language model from this plasmid's Addgene catalogue record and pLannotate feature annotations shown in this document.]
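Description:
Phamret-Actin-7 is a mammalian expression plasmid that produces human beta-actin (ACTB) fused at its N-terminus to the fluorescent highlighter Phamret. The backbone has the layout of a Clontech-style C1 fusion vector. A high-copy ColE1/pUC origin supports propagation in E. coli, and an f1 origin is also present. A single NeoR/KanR (Tn5 aminoglycoside phosphotransferase) gene sits behind tandem bacterial (bla) and SV40 early promoters and ends in an HSV TK polyadenylation signal. It therefore gives kanamycin resistance in bacteria and G418 selection in mammalian cells. The short RSF ori, ble, bGH poly(A) and large T antigen hits in the annotation are fragments and are probably incidental matches within backbone sequence, not functional parts.

The expression cassette is driven by the CMV immediate early enhancer and promoter and terminated by the SV40 poly(A) signal. The feature table resolves Phamret into its two components, a cyan fluorescent protein (annotated as SCFP2) joined in tandem to photoactivatable PA-GFP. A short remnant of the multiple cloning site serves as a linker, probably the seven-residue spacer implied by the "7" in the name, and is followed by the actin coding sequence. The annotation tool matched this sequence to bovine ACTB, which reflects the very high conservation of actin, and the catalogue entry records the insert as human.

In Phamret, the cyan donor emits on its own before photoactivation. Once PA-GFP is photoactivated, energy transfer shifts emission to green under the same 458 nm excitation, in line with the recorded emission values near 475 and 517 nm. The construct is intended for labelling the actin cytoskeleton in live cells and for optically highlighting and tracking selected actin populations.
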