Addgene plasmid #57751: Phamret-Actin-7
Purpose: Localization: Actin, Excitation: 458 / 475, Emission: 458 / 517
Depositing lab: Michael Davidson. Depositing organization: Florida State University, Tallahassee.
Backbone
  Vector backbone: Phamret
  Backbone size w/o insert (bp): 4750
  Vector type: Mammalian Expression
  Selectable markers: Neomycin (select with G418)
Growth in bacteria
  Bacterial resistance: Kanamycin, 50 μg/mL
  Growth temperature: 37°C
  Growth strain: DH5alpha
  Copy number: High Copy
Gene/Insert
  Gene/Insert name: Actin (alt name: NM_001101.3)
  Species: H. sapiens (human)
  Entrez Gene: ACTB (a.k.a. BKRNS, BNS, BRWS1, CSMH, DDS1, PS1TP5BP1, THC8)
  Promoter: CMV
  Tag / fusion protein: Phamret
  Cloning method: Unknown
  Sequencing primers: 5′ CMV-F; 3′ SV40pA-R
Terms and licenses: Academic/Nonprofit Terms; Industry Terms
Depositor comments: . Excitation = 458 / 475; Emission = 458 / 517
How to cite: Phamret-Actin-7 was a gift from Michael Davidson (Addgene plasmid # 57751 ; http://n2t.net/addgene:57751 ; RRID:Addgene_57751)
