>Addgene plasmid #57751 | Phamret-Actin-7 | depositor partial sequence | sequence record 88905 | insert sequence
GACGTCAGATCCGCTAGCGCTACCGGTCGCCACCATGGTGAGCAAGGGCGAGGAGCTGTTCACCGGGGTG
GTGCCCATCCTGGTCGAGCTGGACGGCGACGTAAACGGCCACAGGTTCAGCGTGTCCGGCGAGGGCGAGG
GCGATGCCACCTACGGCAAGCTGACCCTGAAGTTCATCTGCACCACCGGCAAGCTGCCCGTGCCCTGGCC
CACCCTCGTGACCACCCTGACCTGGGGCGTGCAGTGCTTCGCCCGCTACCCCGACCACATGAAGCAGCAC
GACTTCTTCAAGTCCGCCATGCCCGAAGGCTACGTCCAGGAGCGTACCATCTTCTTCAAGGACGACGGCA
ACTACAAGACCCGCGCCGAGGTGAAGTTCGAGGGCGACACCCTGGTGAACCGCATCGAGCTGAAGGGCAT
CGACTTCAAGGAGGACGGCAACATCCTGGGGCACAAGCTGGAGTACAACTACATCAGCCACAACGTCTAT
ATCACCGCCGACAAGCAGAAGAACGGCATCAAGGCCCACTTCAAGATCCGCCACAACATCGAGGACGGCG
GCGTGCAGCTCGCCGACCACTACCAGCAGAACACCCCCATCGGCGACGGCCCCGTGCTGCTGCCCGACAA
CCACTACCTGAGCACCCAGTCCAAGCTGAGCAAAGACCCCAACGAGAAGCGCGATCACATGGTCCTGCTG
GAGTTCGTGACCGCCGCCGGTACCAAGGGCGAGGAGCTGTTCACCGGGGTGGTGCCCATCCTGGTCGAGC
TGGACGGCGACGTAAACGGCCACAAGTTCAGCGTGTCCGGCGAGGGCGAGGGCGATGCCACCTACGGCAA
GCTGACCCTGAAGTTCATCTGCACCACCGGCAAGCTGCCCGTGCCCTGGCCCACCCTCGTGACCACCTTC
AGCTACGGCGTGCAGTGCTTCAGCCGCTACCCCGACCACATGAAGCAGCACGACTTCTTCAAGTCCGCCA
TGCCCGAAGGCTACGTCCAGGAGCGCACCATCTTCTTCAAGGACGACGGCAACTACAAGACCCGCGCCGA
GGTGAAGTTCGAGGGCGACACCCTGGTGAACCGCATCGAGCTGAAGGGCATCGACTTCAAGGAGGACGGC
AACATCCTGGGGCACAAGCTGGAGTACAACTACAACAGCCACAACGTCTATATCATGGCCGACAAGCAGA
AGAACGGCATCAAGGCCAACTTCAAGATCCGCCACAACATCGAGGACGGCAGCGTGCAGCTCGCCGACCA
CTACCAGCAGAACACCCCCATCGGCGACGGCCCCGTGCTGCTGCCCGACAACCACTACCTGAGCCACCAG
TCCGCCCTGAGCAAAGACCCCAACGAGAAGCGCGATCACATGGTCCTGCTGGAGTTCGTGACCGCCGCCG
GGATCACTCTCGGCATGGACGAGCTGTACAAGTCCGGACTCAGATCTCGAGCTATGGATGATGATATCGC
CGCGCTCGTCGTCGACAACGGCTCCGGCATGTGCAAGGCCGGCTTCGCGGGCGACGATGCCCCCCGGGCC
GTCTTCCCCTCCATCGTGGGGCGCCCCAGGCACCAGGGCGTGATGGTGGGCATGGGTCAGAAGGATTCCT
ATGTGGGCGACGAGGCCCAGAGCAAGAGAGGCATCCTCACCCTGAAGTACCCCATCGAGCACGGCATCGT
CACCAACTGGGACGACATGGAGAAAATCTGGCACCACACCTTCTACAATGAGCTGCGTGTGGCTCCCGAG
GAGCACCCCGTGCTGCTGACCGAGGCCCCCCTGAACCCCAAGGCCAACCGCGAGAAGATGACCCAGATCA
TGTTTGAGACCTTCAACACCCCAGCCATGTACGTTGCTATCCAGGCTGTGCTATCCCTGTACGCCTCTGG
CCGTACCACTGGCATCGTGATGGACTCCGGTGACGGGGTCACCCACACTGTGCCCATCTACGAGGGGTAT
GCCCTCCCCCATGCCATCCTGCGTCTGGACCTGGCTGGCCGGGACCTGACTGACTACCTCATGAAGATCC
TCACCGAGCGCGGCTACAGCTTCACCACCACGGCCGAGCGGGAAATCGTGCGTGACATTAAGGAGAAGCT
GTGCTACGTCGCCCTGGACTTCGAGCAAGAGATGGCCACGGCTGCTTCCAGCTCCTCCCTGGAGAAGAGC
TACGAGCTGCCTGACGGCCAGGTCATCACCATTGGCAATGAGCGGTTCCGCTGCCCTGAGGCACTCTTCC
AGCCTTCCTTCCTGGGCATGGAGTCCTGTGGCATCCACGAAACTACCTTCAACTCCATCATGAAGTGTGA
CGTGGACATCCGCAAAGACCTGTACGCCAACACAGTGCTGTCTGGCGGCACCACCATGTACCCTGGCATT
GCCGACAGGATGCAGAAGGAGATCACTGCCCTGGCACCCAGCACAATGAAGATCAAGATCATTGCTCCTC
CTGAGCGCAAGTACTCCGTGTGGATCGGCGGCTCCATCCTGGCCTCGCTGTCCACCTTCCAGCAGATGTG
GATCAGCAAGCAGGAGTATGACGAGTCCGGCCCCTCCATCGTCCACCGCAAATGCTTCTAGGGATCCACC
GGATCTAGATAACTGATCATAATCAGCCATACCACAT
